Addgene plasmid #148373: pAc5.1B-EGFP-Dm4E-T-YLFWtoAADD_AB
Purpose: Insect Expression of Dm4E-T-YLFWtoAADD
Depositing lab: Elisa Izaurralde. Depositing organization: Max Planck Institute for Developmental Biology. Publication: Molecular architecture of 4E-BP translational inhibitors bound to eIF4E. Peter D, Igreja C, Weber R, Wohlbold L, Weiler C, Ebertsch L, Weichenrieder O, Izaurralde E. Mol Cell. 2015 Mar 19;57(6):1074-87. doi: 10.1016/j.molcel.2015.01.017. Epub 2015 Feb 19. PubMed 25702871.
Backbone
  Vector backbone: Unknown
  Vector type: Insect Expression
Growth in bacteria
  Bacterial resistance: Ampicillin, 100 μg/mL
  Growth temperature: 37°C
  Growth strain: DH5alpha
  Copy number: Low Copy
Gene/Insert
  Gene/Insert name: Dm4E-T-YLFWtoAADD
  Species: D. melanogaster (fly)
  Mutation: two non silent mutations H611R and N659S and 8 silent mutations compared to CG32016 isoform C. NCBI:NM_166798.1 one variation L127S annotated as EST.
  Entrez Gene: 4E-T (a.k.a. Dmel_CG32016, CG11097, CG11232, CG32016, Dm4E-T, Dmel\CG32016)
  Cloning method: Unknown
Terms and licenses: Academic/Nonprofit Terms; Industry Terms: Not Available to Industry
Depositor comments: Plasmids from this collection were made available to the research community and donated after the lab closed. Please note that the sequence provided by the depositing laboratory may be theoretical/predicted or based on Sanger sequencing results. There may be discrepancies between sequencing results obtained by Addgene and the depositor sequence. If an Addgene verified sequence is not available, please contact before placing your order to request that our lab fully sequence the plasmid.
How to cite: pAc5.1B-EGFP-Dm4E-T-YLFWtoAADD_AB was a gift from Elisa Izaurralde (Addgene plasmid # 148373 ; http://n2t.net/addgene:148373 ; RRID:Addgene_148373)
