[The description below was written by a language model from this plasmid's Addgene catalogue record and pLannotate feature annotations shown in this document.]
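Description:
pAc5.1B-EGFP-Dm4E-T-YLFWtoAADD_AB is a 9.1 kb insect expression plasmid. The catalogue lists the backbone as unknown, although the name and feature layout point to a pAc5.1-type vector. It is propagated in E. coli through a ColE1/pUC-type origin and selected with ampicillin via a β-lactamase gene under its own bla promoter. The repository lists it as low copy even though the origin is annotated as a high-copy type. Short fragments annotated as SV40 large T antigen and a tetracycline efflux gene appear to be non-functional backbone remnants, and no marker for selection in insect cells is annotated.

The expression cassette is driven by the Drosophila melanogaster actin 5C promoter, a strong constitutive promoter commonly used in fly cell lines. It directs an EGFP coding sequence followed closely by the D. melanogaster 4E-T (CG32016) open reading frame, an arrangement consistent with an N-terminal EGFP fusion, and an SV40 polyadenylation signal follows. A vector-derived V5 epitope lies downstream of the insert, but the record does not show whether it is translated in frame with the fusion.

4E-T is an eIF4E-binding protein linked to translational repression and mRNA storage in P-bodies. The "YLFWtoAADD" designation suggests substitution of Tyr, Leu, Phe and Trp residues with Ala, Ala, Asp and Asp, but the record does not give their positions or intended effect. The associated study concerns 4E-BP inhibitors bound to eIF4E, so these may be binding-interface mutations. The insert also differs from the isoform C reference by H611R, N659S, an L127S variation and eight silent changes. The stated purpose is expression of this mutant in insect cells, where the EGFP tag would allow visualisation or pull-down.
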