Features (pLannotate 1.2.2; 10 found; start..end, strand, type, name):
     56..2568    +  promoter       Ac5 promoter: Drosophila melanogaster actin 5C promoter
   2588..3304    +  CDS            EGFP: EGFP is a basic (constitutively fluorescent) green fluorescent protein published in 1996, derived from Aequorea victoria. It is reported to be a rapidly-maturing weak dimer with moderate acid sensitivity.
   3320..6349    +  CDS            4E-T: 4ET_DROME - Experimental evidence at protein level: Swiss-Prot protein existence level 1. eIF4E1-binding protein that regulates translation and stability of mRNAs in processing bodies (P-bodies) (By similarity). Probably plays a role in P-bodies to coordinate the storage of translationally inactive mRNAs in the cytoplasm and prevent their degradation (By similarity). Acts as a binding platform for multiple RNA-binding proteins. Required for the formation of P-bodies (By similarity). From Drosophila melanogaster (Fruit fly).
   6389..6430    +  CDS            V5 tag: epitope tag from simian virus 5
   6530..6664    -  polyA_signal   SV40 poly(A) signal: SV40 polyadenylation signal
   6687..6771    -  CDS            large T antigen (fragment): large T antigen from SV40 (simian virus 40)
   6772..7242    +  CDS            TcR (fragment): tetracycline efflux protein; tet; confers resistance to tetracycline
   7286..7874    -  rep_origin     ori: high-copy-number ColE1/pMB1/pBR322/pUC origin of replication
   8045..8905    -  CDS            AmpR: β-lactamase; bla; confers resistance to ampicillin, carbenicillin, and related antibiotics
   8906..9010    -  promoter       AmpR promoter: bla
>Addgene plasmid #148373 | pAc5.1B-EGFP-Dm4E-T-YLFWtoAADD_AB | depositor full sequence | sequence record 290821 | Full Sequence
CTTCAAGGAATTAATTCTATATTCTAAAAACACAAATGATACTTCTAAAAAAAATCATGAATGGCATCAA
CTCTGAATCAAATCTTTGCAGATGCACCTACTTCTCATTTCCACTGTCACATCATTTTTCCAGATCTCGC
TGCCTGTTATGTGGCCCACAAACCAAGACACGTTTTATGGCCATTAAAGCTGGCTGATCGTCGCCAAACA
CCAAATACATATCAATATGTACATTCGAGAAAGAAGCGATCAAAGAAGCGTCTTCGGGCGAGTAGGAGAA
TGCGGAGGAGAAGGAGAACGAGCTGATCTAGTATCTCTCCACAATCCAATGCCAACTGACCAACTGGCCA
TATTCGGAGCAATTTGAAGCCAATTTCCATCGCCTGGCGATCGCTCCATTCTTGGCTATATGTTTTTCAC
CGTTCCCGGGGCCATTTTCAAAGACTCGTCGGTAAGATAAGATTGTGTCACTCGCTGTCTCTCTTCATTT
GTCGAAGAATGCTGAGGAATTTCGCGATGACGTCGGCGAGTATTTTGAAGAATGAGAATAATTTGTATTT
ATACGAAAATCAGTTAGTGGAATTTTCTACAAAAACATGTTATCTATAGATAATTTTGTTGCAAAATATG
TTGACTATGACAAAGATTGTATGTATATACCTTTAATGTATTCTCATTTTCTTATGTATTTATAATGGCA
ATGATGATACTGATGATATTTTAAGATGATGCCAGACCACAGGCTGATTTCTGCGTCTTTTGCCGAACGC
AGTGCATGTGCGGTTGTTGTTTTTTGGAATAGTTTCAATTTTCGGACTGTCCGCTTTGATTTCAGTTTCT
TGGCTTATTCAAAAAGCAAAGTAAAGCCAAAAAAGCGAGATGGCAATACCAAATGCGGCAAAACGGTAGT
GGAAGGAAAGGGGTGCGGGGCAGCGGAAGGAAGGGTGGGGCGGGGCGTGGCGGGGTCTGTGGCTGGGCGC
GACGTCACCGACGTTGGAGCCACTCCTTTGACCATGTGTGCGTGTGTGTATTATTCGTGTCTCGCCACTC
GCCGGTTGTTTTTTTCTTTTTATCTCGCTCTCTCTAGCGCCATCTCGTACGCATGCTCAACGCACCGCAT
GTTGCCGTGTCCTTTATGCGTCATTTTGGCTCGAAATAGGCAATTATTTAAACAAAGATTAGTCAACGAA
AACGCTAAAATAAATAAGTCTACAATATGGTTACTTATTGCCATGTGTGTGCAGCCAACGATAGCAACAA
AAGCAACAACACAGTGGCTTTCCCTCTTTCACTTTTTGTTTGCAAGCGCGTGCGAGCAAGACGGCACGAC
CGGCAAACGCAATTACGCTGACAAAGAGCAGACGAAGTTTTGGCCGAAAAACATCAAGGCGCCTGATACG
AATGCATTTGCAATAACAATTGCGATATTTAATATTGTTTATGAAGCTGTTTGACTTCAAAACACACAAA
AAAAAAAATAAAACAAATTATTTGAAAGAGAATTAGGAATCGGACAGCTTATCGTTACGGGCTAACAGCA
CACCGAGACGAAATAGCTTACCTGACGTCACAGCCTCTGGAAGAACTGCCGCCAAGCAGAGAGAGAGAGA
AAAAGAGGGAGAGCAGCTTAGACCGCATGTGCTTGTGTGTGAGGCGTCTCTCTCTTCGTCTCCTGTTTGC
GCAAACGCATAGACTGCACTGAGAAAATCGATTACCTATTTTTTATGAATGAATATTTGCACTATTACTA
TTCAAAACTATTAAGATAGCAATCACATTCAATAGCCAAATACTATACCACCTGAGCGATGCAACGAAAT
GATCAATTTGAGCAAAAATGCTGCATATTTAGGACGGCATCATTATAGAAATGCTTCTTGCTGTGTACTT
TTCTCTCGTCTGGCAGCTGTTTCGCCGTTATTGTTAAAACCGGCTTAAGTTAGGTGTGTTTTCTACGACT
AGTGATGCCCCTACTAGAAGATGTGTGTTGCACAAATGTCCCTGAATAACCAATTTGAAGTGCAGATAGC
AGTAAACGTAAGCTAATATGAATATTATTTAACTGTAATGTTTTAATATCGCTGGACATTACTAATAAAC
CCACTATAAACACATGTACATATGTATGTTTTGGCATACAATGAGTAGTTGGGGAAAAAATGTGTAAAAG
CACCGTGACCATCACAGCATAAAGATAACCAGCTGAAGTATCGAATATGAGTAACCCCCAAATTGAATCA
CATGCCGCAACTGATAGGACCCATGGAAGTACACTCTTCATGGCGATATACAAGACACACACAAGCACGA
ACACCCAGTTGCGGAGGAAATTCTCCGTAAATGAAAACCCAATCGGCGAACAATTCATACCCATATATGG
TAAAAGTTTTGAACGCGACTTGAGAGCGGAGAGCATTGCGGCTGATAAGGTTTTAGCGCTAAGCGGGCTT
TATAAAACGGGCTGCGGGACCAGTTTTCATATCACTACCGTTTGAGTTCTTGTGCTGTGTGGATACTCCT
CCCGACACAAAGCCGCTCCATCAGCCAGCAGTCGTCTAATCCAGAGACCCCGGATCGGGGTACCAACATG
GTGAGCAAGGGCGAGGAGCTGTTCACCGGGGTGGTGCCCATCCTGGTCGAGCTGGACGGCGACGTAAACG
GCCACAAGTTCAGCGTGTCCGGCGAGGGCGAGGGCGATGCCACCTACGGCAAGCTGACCCTGAAGTTCAT
CTGCACCACCGGCAAGCTGCCCGTGCCCTGGCCCACCCTCGTGACCACCCTGACCTACGGCGTGCAGTGC
TTCAGCCGCTACCCCGACCACATGAAGCAGCACGACTTCTTCAAGTCCGCCATGCCCGAAGGCTACGTCC
AGGAGCGCACCATCTTCTTCAAGGACGACGGCAACTACAAGACCCGCGCCGAGGTGAAGTTCGAGGGCGA
CACCCTGGTGAACCGCATCGAGCTGAAGGGCATCGACTTCAAGGAGGACGGCAACATCCTGGGGCACAAG
CTGGAGTACAACTACAACAGCCACAACGTCTATATCATGGCCGACAAGCAGAAGAACGGCATCAAGGTGA
ACTTCAAGATCCGCCACAACATCGAGGACGGCAGCGTGCAGCTCGCCGACCACTACCAGCAGAACACCCC
CATCGGCGACGGCCCCGTGCTGCTGCCCGACAACCACTACCTGAGCACCCAGTCCGCCCTGAGCAAAGAC
CCCAACGAGAAGCGCGATCACATGGTCCTGCTGGAGTTCGTGACCGCCGCCGGGATCACTCTCGGCATGG
ACGAGCTGTACAAGCCAAGCTTGAATTCTATGGATACATCAAAGATTAGTGCCAGGGCCTCGAAAGTAGA
CGCGTTAGCTCTAAGATATGAAGGTAAAAGTCGACAGCGCCCGCAATGTTCAACACGACTTGAATTGCAG
ACGCTAGGTGACGACAAAATTAATCTGAACACAGCTGCGTTAACCGTGTCCAGCGCCTATTCTAATCAAA
ACAAGAATCGACTTTCTCCAGAAGCAGATAACTCGAGCTTAATTTGTTCCAATAGTAGCTCAATAAGTTC
ACGTCGCGCTATGAGAAATCGAGAACGGGCAAACAACTATTACCAGCGCTTCGTACCTACCGATTCTCTT
CTAATAAGTGGGGAGGATAAAGATAAGGATGCGCTTTCTCATGGACAGCCCTATAAGTCGAATATCATCG
ATCACCGTAGCATATCATCTTCACATTTAATGCCGGCATTTGCAAAGAGGCGTTTTGTCATATCGAAAGG
CAGCAACAGCGAGGAAAGCAACGAGGGGATAAACACTTGTGCAAGCAAGGGCAAGGCAGCCAGTTCGCCT
AGCCGTAAGGGTAGCGAGTTGGATACTGCTGAGACATGTTTGAATTTTGTTCAGCCGGATCACGACCAAT
GCATGTCATCTTCACCTACATTTTCAACATCCCGCCAAGAAAGGCGGATTGGTAGCGGTCGGCTGTTGCC
AAGAAGTGATAATTGGGATTACAAAAACGAAAAGACCGTAGAAGCCAGCATTGAGAATGAAAAGGAAACA
TCTCCAAATGGATCTGGAAGTACAAGCAGTCTTAATCAGCACAATCAGAGCCAACATCGTTCTCGAACAT
TCAGTGGAAGGTTAGTTGAACGTGTTCCCGAAGTCACAGATCGTCGTTTTCAATATGACTCCAAAAAGTC
TTTTGATCGTCAGGGAATTAATAATCGACGCATTTCTGGTAAGGAGCCTTTCAGTACTCAAAGCCGAAGC
AAGCGTGGCAATTCCTATCTCATTCACGAAGAACCTGAATGGTTCAGTGCAGGACCTAAATCACAGCTAG
AAACTATTGATCTACACGGGTTTGAAGACCTGGAAAAAAACGAAGAGCGATCCGTAACTGAAGATAAAAA
TAATCAAATTCAACAACTTGATAAAAATTTAGACGCGCAAGCAAGCAAAGATGAAGCTTCGATGAGAAAC
AGCAATGATAGTTTAAATTTCCGCGAAGTCATTCCAAGTGATGAAAAGAAGCACACTGACGAAAATGTAG
TGACTTCTATTCAAAACTCAACAGATCTCGGCCATCCCAATAAAAACAAACCAATTCAGATGCAGCCCAG
TCAGAATCCTGAAAGTGAATTTAATTTTGATGCCTTTCTTAATATGCATCCCTTGGATAATTCCGTTTTG
AGTAATGATGAAACTGGAAAAAGTGACTCAAAGGGAACATCCCGTTTTAGCCGATGGTTTCGACAAAAAG
AAGCTGCAAATAATAATGAGTTTCCAGGGTTTCGGGAATCGCATGCTCAAGAAAAACGTGGTATTCCAAG
TGTTAAGGATCTGGAAGCTCAAATGATAAAAGTGGATATGAGGACTGATTTAATAAATCCAATAGCAGGG
TCATTATGTCAGACAGTGCAAATGGAAAAACCTATTGCTAGAGACACTGAGGCATTCAAAAAACTTTTGC
AACAGTTGGGTTCTCAAGCCAGACAGCATCATCCATGCAACGACGATTGTCGTACAATAAACCTCTCAAA
TATAGCAAATCATGTACACCTTGAGTCAAAATTACATCAAAAAATAAATGATGGTCATTTGCAGCAACCA
GAGTTAAGTGTTAACGTGCCAACCATGCCGACTAGTAGTCATGTATTTTTGCAAAAGCGTTTGGAAATCC
AACATTTAATTCAAAGACTTCGTTGTGGAGACGTTTCACATGATTTTTTGGAAAAAGAGTTGGATAATCC
CAGCACCCCAGCAGCCACAAAGGATGTCATTGCCACAGTGTTGAGTGAATATTCTCATTCTAAAAGAAAT
CCGGTGGTCACAGGCGATCCCAATATTTTTACCCAACAATCGTTTCTTCAGCCTCAATCAGTCCATCAGC
ACTACTCTCAAGAATTGCATTCGCAAAATACTGCTAACCATACGATTAATCAGCTAATTTCCCACGGTAA
CTCTCCAACTCCGTTGGCATTTACTCCTACTTCAGTTTTAAGAAAAATGACAGCCGATAAGGATACGCAA
TCACCAAGCACTTATTGTCAGAACCCACAATATCATGTACACCAACAAAATGCCAAGCAAGTCGGTACTC
GTGAGAACGTACTTGAGCCACAGCTGACCGCAACAATGGCTGTACAGCCCCGAATGATATTAGGCGGTGG
AAACTTTGCCATTGGCCAAAACAATCAACATTTGTCTCCCAACATGTCACAAAGTCGTAATCAACAAGTG
TTAAAGTGGACTTCTGGCAATATGCAAATGGTCCACGGAAAAACATTTGGCCGACCTATTCTGAAAGGAG
GTCTTAATTCAATGCCGCATTCCAATTCTGCGCTTCCTTTTACTGCCCATAAAATTGAAATGCAACCCAT
TCATCAACCACATCTACAGCAGCAGCAACATAGATTTAAAGCAGTTCAATCTGTGGAATCAAATCTGAAT
ACCGAAAGTGTTCACCAAAACATTACATCTCCTGTTGGATGGCACCAACTTTACATGCAACATCAGCAAC
AACATCATCACACACGACAGCAGCTTAGTCAAAGAGTGATTTATGGAGAAATGCACCGTCAATCAAATCC
ACAAATGTCTCCGCCAGTCCCAGGTTTTTCTGACAGCTCCGATTCCGGTAATGTGATCAAAGCTAACAGC
CTCACATCTCCTAGCTACCAGAGAGATGAGAGGATTTCATCACCAACCAATCAATTGGCGCAATGGTTTT
CCCCTGAGCTTCTTGCAAAAGCCTCTGCTGGAAAACTGCCACTTTTAAATGTGAACCAAGCACTCAGCTT
GGAAGAATTTGAACGAAGCATTCAACATTCCTCAGGCGTCGTGCATAACTAAGGCGGCCGCTCGAGTCTA
GAGGGCCCGCGGTTCGAAGGTAAGCCTATCCCTAACCCTCTCCTCGGTCTCGATTCTACGCGTACCGGTC
ATCATCACCATCACCATTGAGTTTAAACCCGCTGATCAGCCTCGACTGTGCCTTCTAAGGCCTGAGCTCG
CTGATCAGCCTCGATCGAGGATCCAGACATGATAAGATACATTGATGAGTTTGGACAAACCACAACTAGA
ATGCAGTGAAAAAAATGCTTTATTTGTGAAATTTGTGATGCTATTGCTTTATTTGTAACCATTATAAGCT
GCAATAAACAAGTTAACAACAACAATTGCATTCATTTTATGTTTCAGGTTCAGGGGGAGGTGTGGGAGGT
TTTTTAAAGCAAGTAAAACCTCTACAAATGTGGTATGGCTGATTATGATCAGTCGACCGATGCCCTTGAG
AGCCTTCAACCCAGTCAGCTCCTTCCGGTGGGCGCGGGGCATGACTATCGTCGCCGCACTTATGACTGTC
TTCTTTATCATGCAACTCGTAGGACAGGTGCCGGCAGCGCTCTGGGTCATTTTCGGCGAGGACCGCTTTC
GCTGGAGCGCGACGATGATCGGCCTGTCGCTTGCGGTATTCGGAATCTTGCACGCCCTCGCTCAAGCCTT
CGTCACTGGTCCCGCCACCAAACGTTTCGGCGAGAAGCAGGCCATTATCGCCGGCATGGCGGCCGACGCG
CTGGGCTACGTCTTGCTGGCGTTCGCGACGCGAGGCTGGATGGCCTTCCCCATTATGATTCTTCTCGCTT
CCGGCGGCATCGGGATGCCCGCGTTGCAGGCCATGCTGTCCAGGCAGGTAGATGACGACCATCAGGGACA
GCTTCAAGGATCGCTCGCGGCTCTTACCAGCCAGCAAAAGGCCAGGAACCGTAAAAAGGCCGCGTTGCTG
GCGTTTTTCCATAGGCTCCGCCCCCCTGACGAGCATCACAAAAATCGACGCTCAAGTCAGAGGTGGCGAA
ACCCGACAGGACTATAAAGATACCAGGCGTTTCCCCCTGGAAGCTCCCTCGTGCGCTCTCCTGTTCCGAC
CCTGCCGCTTACCGGATACCTGTCCGCCTTTCTCCCTTCGGGAAGCGTGGCGCTTTCTCAATGCTCACGC
TGTAGGTATCTCAGTTCGGTGTAGGTCGTTCGCTCCAAGCTGGGCTGTGTGCACGAACCCCCCGTTCAGC
CCGACCGCTGCGCCTTATCCGGTAACTATCGTCTTGAGTCCAACCCGGTAAGACACGACTTATCGCCACT
GGCAGCAGCCACTGGTAACAGGATTAGCAGAGCGAGGTATGTAGGCGGTGCTACAGAGTTCTTGAAGTGG
TGGCCTAACTACGGCTACACTAGAAGGACAGTATTTGGTATCTGCGCTCTGCTGAAGCCAGTTACCTTCG
GAAAAAGAGTTGGTAGCTCTTGATCCGGCAAACAAACCACCGCTGGTAGCGGTGGTTTTTTTGTTTGCAA
GCAGCAGATTACGCGCAGAAAAAAAGGATCTCAAGAAGATCCTTTGATCTTTTCTACGGGGTCTGACGCT
CAGTGGAACGAAAACTCACGTTAAGGGATTTTGGTCATGAGATTATCAAAAAGGATCTTCACCTAGATCC
TTTTAAATTAAAAATGAAGTTTTAAATCAATCTAAAGTATATATGAGTAAACTTGGTCTGACAGTTACCA
ATGCTTAATCAGTGAGGCACCTATCTCAGCGATCTGTCTATTTCGTTCATCCATAGTTGCCTGACTCCCC
GTCGTGTAGATAACTACGATACGGGAGGGCTTACCATCTGGCCCCAGTGCTGCAATGATACCGCGAGACC
CACGCTCACCGGCTCCAGATTTATCAGCAATAAACCAGCCAGCCGGAAGGGCCGAGCGCAGAAGTGGTCC
TGCAACTTTATCCGCCTCCATCCAGTCTATTAATTGTTGCCGGGAAGCTAGAGTAAGTAGTTCGCCAGTT
AATAGTTTGCGCAACGTTGTTGCCATTGCTGCAGGCATCGTGGTGTCACGCTCGTCGTTTGGTATGGCTT
CATTCAGCTCCGGTTCCCAACGATCAAGGCGAGTTACATGATCCCCCATGTTGTGCAAAAAAGCGGTTAG
CTCCTTCGGTCCTCCGATCGTTGTCAGAAGTAAGTTGGCCGCAGTGTTATCACTCATGGTTATGGCAGCA
CTGCATAATTCTCTTACTGTCATGCCATCCGTAAGATGCTTTTCTGTGACTGGTGAGTACTCAACCAAGT
CATTCTGAGAATAGTGTATGCGGCGACCGAGTTGCTCTTGCCCGGCGTCAACACGGGATAATACCGCGCC
ACATAGCAGAACTTTAAAAGTGCTCATCATTGGAAAACGTTCTTCGGGGCGAAAACTCTCAAGGATCTTA
CCGCTGTTGAGATCCAGTTCGATGTAACCCACTCGTGCACCCAACTGATCTTCAGCATCTTTTACTTTCA
CCAGCGTTTCTGGGTGAGCAAAAACAGGAAGGCAAAATGCCGCAAAAAAGGGAATAAGGGCGACACGGAA
ATGTTGAATACTCATACTCTTCCTTTTTCAATATTATTGAAGCATTTATCAGGGTTATTGTCTCATGAGC
GGATACATATTTGAATGTATTTAGAAAAATAAACAAATAGGGGTTCCGCGCACATTTCCCCGAAAAGTGC
CACCTGACGTCTAAGAAACCATTATTATCATGACATTAACCTATAAAAATAGGCGTATCACGAGGCCCTT
TCGT
